>Addgene plasmid #81828 | pDONR223_SYCP1_WT | addgene full sequence | sequence record 168631 | Addgene NGS Result
GGCAGTTCCCTACTCTCGCGTTAACGCTAGCATGGATGTTTTCCCAGTCACGACGTTGTAAAACGACGGC
CAGTCTTAAGCTCGGGCCCCAAATAATGATTTTATTTTGACTGATAGTGACCTGTTCGTTGCAACAAATT
GATGAGCAATGCTTTTTTATAATGCCAACTTTGTACAAAAAAGTTGGCACCATGGAAAAGCAAAAGCCCT
TTGCATTGTTCGTACCACCGAGATCAAGCAGCAGTCAGGTGTCTGCGGTGAAACCTCAGACCCTGGGAGG
CGATTCCACTTTCTTCAAGAGTTTCAACAAATGTACTGAAGATGATTTTGAGTTTCCATTTGCAAAGACT
AATCTCTCCAAAAATGGGGAAAACATTGATTCAGATCCTGCTTTACAAAAAGTTAATTTCTTGCCCGTGC
TTGAGCAGGTTGGTAATTCTGACTGTCACTATCAGGAAGGACTAAAAGACTCTGATTTGGAGAATTCAGA
GGGATTGAGCAGAGTGTATTCAAAACTGTATAAGGAGGCTGAAAAGATAAAAAAATGGAAAGTAAGTACA
GAAGCTGAACTGAGACAGAAAGAAAGTAAGTTGCAAGAAAACAGAAAGATAATTGAAGCACAGCGAAAAG
CCATTCAGGAACTGCAATTTGGAAATGAAAAAGTAAGTTTGAAATTAGAAGAAGGAATACAAGAAAATAA
AGATTTAATAAAAGAGAATAATGCCACAAGGCATTTATGTAATCTACTCAAAGAAACCTGTGCTAGATCT
GCAGAAAAGACAAAGAAATATGAATATGAACGGGAAGAAACCAGGCAAGTTTATATGGATCTAAATAATA
ACATTGAGAAAATGATAACAGCTTTTGAGGAACTTCGTGTGCAAGCTGAGAATTCCAGACTGGAAATGCA
TTTTAAGTTAAAGGAAGATTATGAAAAAATCCAACACCTTGAACAAGAATACAAGAAGGAAATAAATGAC
AAGGAAAAGCAGGTATCACTACTATTGATCCAAATCACTGAGAAAGAAAATAAAATGAAAGATTTAACAT
TTCTGCTAGAGGAATCCAGAGATAAAGTTAATCAATTAGAGGAAAAGACAAAATTACAGAGTGAAAACTT
AAAACAATCAATTGAGAAACAGCATCATTTGACTAAAGAACTAGAAGATATTAAAGTGTCATTACAAAGA
AGTGTGAGTACTCAAAAGGCTTTAGAGGAAGATTTACAGATAGCAACAAAAACAATTTGTCAGCTAACTG
AAGAAAAAGAAACTCAAATGGAAGAATCTAATAAAGCTAGAGCTGCTCATTCGTTTGTGGTTACTGAATT
TGAAACTACTGTCTGCAGCTTGGAAGAATTATTGAGAACAGAACAGCAAAGATTGGAAAAAAATGAAGAT
CAATTGAAAATACTTACCATGGAGCTTCAAAAGAAATCAAGTGAGCTGGAAGAGATGACTAAGCTTACAA
ATAACAAAGAAGTAGAACTTGAAGAATTGAAAAAAGTCTTGGGAGAAAAGGAAACACTTTTATATGAAAA
TAAACAATTTGAGAAGATTGCTGAAGAATTAAAAGGAACAGAACAAGAACTAATTGGTCTTCTCCAAGCC
AGAGAGAAAGAAGTACATGATTTGGAAATACAGTTAACTGCCATTACCACAAGTGAACAGTATTATTCAA
AAGAGGTTAAAGATCTAAAAACTGAGCTTGAAAACGAGAAGCTTAAGAATACTGAATTAACTTCACACTG
CAACAAGCTTTCACTAGAAAACAAAGAGCTCACACAGGAAACAAGTGATATGACCCTAGAACTCAAGAAT
CAGCAAGAAGATATTAATAATAACAAAAAGCAAGAAGAAAGGATGTTGAAACAAATAGAAAATCTTCAAG
AAACAGAAACCCAATTAAGAAATGAACTAGAATATGTGAGAGAAGAGCTAAAACAGAAAAGAGATGAAGT
TAAATGTAAATTGGACAAGAGTGAAGAAAATTGTAACAATTTAAGGAAACAAGTTGAAAATAAAAACAAG
TATATTGAAGAACTTCAGCAGGAGAATAAGGCCTTGAAAAAAAAAGGTACAGCAGAAAGCAAGCAACTGA
ATGTTTATGAGATAAAGGTCAATAAATTAGAGTTAGAACTAGAAAGTGCCAAACAGAAATTTGGAGAAAT
CACAGACACCTATCAGAAAGAAATTGAGGACAAAAAGATATCAGAAGAAAATCTTTTGGAAGAGGTTGAG
AAAGCAAAAGTAATAGCTGATGAAGCAGTAAAATTACAGAAAGAAATTGATAAGCGATGTCAACATAAAA
TAGCTGAAATGGTAGCACTTATGGAAAAACATAAGCACCAATATGATAAGATCATTGAAGAAAGAGACTC
AGAATTAGGACTTTATAAGAGCAAAGAACAAGAACAGTCATCACTGAGAGCATCTTTGGAGATTGAACTA
TCCAATCTCAAAGCTGAACTTTTGTCTGTTAAGAAGCAACTTGAAATAGAAAGAGAAGAGAAGGAAAAAC
TCAAAAGAGAGGCAAAAGAAAACACAGCTACTCTTAAAGAAAAAAAAGACAAGAAAACACAAACATTTTT
ATTGGAAACACCTGAAATTTATTGGAAATTGGATTCTAAAGCAGTTCCTTCACAAACTGTATCTCGAAAT
TTCACATCAGTTGATCATGGCATATCCAAAGATAAAAGAGACTATCTGTGGACATCTGCCAAAAATACTT
TATCTACACCATTGCCAAAGGCATATACAGTGAAGACACCAACAAAACCAAAACTACAGCAAAGAGAAAA
CTTGAATATACCCATTGAAGAAAGTAAAAAAAAGAGAAAAATGGCCTTTGAATTTGATATTAATTCAGAT
AGTTCAGAAACTACTGATCTTTTGAGCATGGTTTCAGAAGAAGAGACATTGAAAACACTGTATAGGAACA
ATAATCCACCAGCTTCTCATCTTTGTGTCAAAACACCAAAAAAGGCCCCTTCATCTCTAACAACCCCTGG
ATCTACACTGAAGTTTGGAGCTATAAGAAAAATGCGGGAGGACCGTTGGGCTGTAATTGCTAAAATGGAT
AGAAAAAAAAAACTAAAAGAAGCTGAAAAGTTATTTGTTTGATTGCCAACTTTCTTGTACAAAGTTGGCA
TTATAAGAAAGCATTGCTTATCAATTTGTTGCAACGAACAGGTCACTATCAGTCAAAATAAAATCATTAT
TTGCCATCCAGCTGATATCCCCTATAGTGAGTCGTATTACATGGTCATAGCTGTTTCCTGGCAGCTCTGG
CCCGTGTCTCAAAATCTCTGATGTTACATTGCACAAGATAAAAATATATCATCATGCCTCCTCTAGACCA
GCCAGGACAGAAATGCCTCGACTTCGCTGCTACCCAAGGTTGCCGGGTGACGCACACCGTGGAAACGGAT
GAAGGCACGAACCCAGTGGACATAAGCCTGTTCGGTTCGTAAGCTGTAATGCAAGTAGCGTATGCGCTCA
CGCAACTGGTCCAGAACCTTGACCGAACGCAGCGGTGGTAACGGCGCAGTGGCGGTTTTCATGGCTTGTT
ATGACTGTTTTTTTGGGGTACAGTCTATGCCTCGGGCATCCAAGCAGCAAGCGCGTTACGCCGTGGGTCG
ATGTTTGATGTTATGGAGCAGCAACGATGTTACGCAGCAGGGCAGTCGCCCTAAAACAAAGTTAAACATT
ATGAGGGAAGCGGTGATCGCCGAAGTATCGACTCAACTATCAGAGGTAGTTGGCGTCATCGAGCGCCATC
TCGAACCGACGTTGCTGGCCGTACATTTGTACGGCTCCGCAGTGGATGGCGGCCTGAAGCCACACAGTGA
TATTGATTTGCTGGTTACGGTGACCGTAAGGCTTGATGAAACAACGCGGCGAGCTTTGATCAACGACCTT
TTGGAAACTTCGGCTTCCCCTGGAGAGAGCGAGATTCTCCGCGCTGTAGAAGTCACCATTGTTGTGCACG
ACGACATCATTCCGTGGCGTTATCCAGCTAAGCGCGAACTGCAATTTGGAGAATGGCAGCGCAATGACAT
TCTTGCAGGTATCTTCGAGCCAGCCACGATCGACATTGATCTGGCTATCTTGCTGACAAAAGCAAGAGAA
CATAGCGTTGCCTTGGTAGGTCCAGCGGCGGAGGAACTCTTTGATCCGGTTCCTGAACAGGATCTATTTG
AGGCGCTAAATGAAACCTTAACGCTATGGAACTCGCCGCCCGACTGGGCTGGCGATGAGCGAAATGTAGT
GCTTACGTTGTCCCGCATTTGGTACAGCGCAGTAACCGGCAAAATCGCGCCGAAGGATGTCGCTGCCGAC
TGGGCAATGGAGCGCCTGCCGGCCCAGTATCAGCCCGTCATACTTGAAGCTAGACAGGCTTATCTTGGAC
AAGAAGAAGATCGCTTGGCCTCGCGCGCAGATCAGTTGGAAGAATTTGTCCACTACGTGAAAGGCGAGAT
CACCAAGGTAGTCGGCAAATAACCCTCGAGCCACCCATGACCAAAATCCCTTAACGTGAGTTACGCGTCG
TTCCACTGAGCGTCAGACCCCGTAGAAAAGATCAAAGGATCTTCTTGAGATCCTTTTTTTCTGCGCGTAA
TCTGCTGCTTGCAAACAAAAAAACCACCGCTACCAGCGGTGGTTTGTTTGCCGGATCAAGAGCTACCAAC
TCTTTTTCCGAAGGTAACTGGCTTCAGCAGAGCGCAGATACCAAATACTGTTCTTCTAGTGTAGCCGTAG
TTAGGCCACCACTTCAAGAACTCTGTAGCACCGCCTACATACCTCGCTCTGCTAATCCTGTTACCAGTGG
CTGCTGCCAGTGGCGATAAGTCGTGTCTTACCGGGTTGGACTCAAGACGATAGTTACCGGATAAGGCGCA
GCGGTCGGGCTGAACGGGGGGTTCGTGCACACAGCCCAGCTTGGAGCGAACGACCTACACCGAACTGAGA
TACCTACAGCGTGAGCTATGAGAAAGCGCCACGCTTCCCGAAGGGAGAAAGGCGGACAGGTATCCGGTAA
GCGGCAGGGTCGGAACAGGAGAGCGCACGAGGGAGCTTCCAGGGGGAAACGCCTGGTATCTTTATAGTCC
TGTCGGGTTTCGCCACCTCTGACTTGAGCGTCGATTTTTGTGATGCTCGTCAGGGGGGCGGAGCCTATGG
AAAAACGCCAGCAACGCGGCCTTTTTACGGTTCCTGGCCTTTTGCTGGCCTTTTGCTCACATGTTCTTTC
CTGCGTTATCCCCTGATTCTGTGGATAACCGTATTACCGCCTTTGAGTGAGCTGATACCGCTCGCCGCAG
CCGAACGACCGAGCGCAGCGAGTCAGTGAGCGAGGAAGCGGAAGAGCGCCCAATACGCAAACCGCCTCTC
CCCGCGCGTTGGCCGATTCATTAATGCAGCTGGCACGACAGGTTTCCCGACTGGAAAGCGGGCAGTGAGC
GCAACGCAATTAATACGCGTACCGCTAGCCAGGAAGAGTTTGTAGAAACGCAAAAAGGCCATCCGTCAGG
ATGGCCTTCTGCTTAGTTTGATGCCTGGCAGTTTATGGCGGGCGTCCTGCCCGCCACCCTCCGGGCCGTT
GCTTCACAACGTTCAAATCCGCTCCCGGCGGATTTGTCCTACTCAGGAGAGCGTTCACCGACAAACAACA
GATAAAACGAAAGGCCCAGTCTTCCGACTGAGCCTTTCGTTTTATTTGATGCCT
Features (pLannotate 1.2.2; 12 found; start..end, strand, type, name):
     38..74      -  CDS            lacZα (fragment): LacZα fragment of β-galactosidase; lacZ fragment
     91..186     +  protein_bind   attL3: mutant version of attL; recombination site for the Gateway® LR reaction LR Clonase™
    192..3119    +  CDS            SYCP1: SYCP1_HUMAN - Also known as SCP1 From Homo sapiens (Human).
   3127..3222    -  protein_bind   attL3: mutant version of attL; recombination site for the Gateway® LR reaction LR Clonase™
   3241..3259    -  promoter       T7 promoter: promoter for bacteriophage T7 RNA polymerase
   3449..3472    +  promoter       Pc promoter (fragment): intI1 (promoter lies within the coding sequence); class 1 integron promoter
   3648..3704    +  CDS            GmR (fragment): gentamycin acetyltransferase; aacC1; confers resistance to gentamycin
   3711..4502    +  CDS            SmR: aminoglycoside adenylyltransferase (Murphy, 1985); aadA; confers resistance to spectinomycin and streptomycin
   4595..5183    +  rep_origin     ori: high-copy-number ColE1/pMB1/pBR322/pUC origin of replication
   5366..5458    +  CDS            lacI (fragment): lac repressor; lacI; The lac repressor binds to the lac operator to inhibit transcription in E. coli. This inhibition can be relieved by adding lactose or isopropyl-β-D-thiogalactopyranoside (IPTG).
   5513..5540    -  terminator     rrnB T2 terminator: transcription terminator T2 from the E. coli rrnB gene
   5672..5715    +  terminator     rrnB T1 terminator: Escherichia coli rrnB; transcription terminator T1 from the E. coli rrnB gene
