[The description below was written by a language model from this plasmid's Addgene catalogue record and pLannotate feature annotations shown in this document.]
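Description:
pDONR223_SYCP1_WT is a Gateway entry clone built on the Invitrogen pDONR223 backbone. It carries the wild-type human SYCP1 open reading frame (synaptonemal complex protein 1, also known as SCP1 or CT8), referenced to a RefSeq transcript. It belongs to the Target Accelerator Plasmid Collection, a set of clones assembled for systematic functional testing of cancer-associated genes and their variants, in which this plasmid serves as the wild-type version of the gene. The sequenced plasmid is about 5.7 kb. It is propagated in E. coli at high copy from a ColE1/pUC-type origin and is selected with spectinomycin through the aadA (SmR) aminoglycoside adenylyltransferase gene. Upstream of that gene lie a fragment of a class 1 integron Pc promoter and a remnant of a gentamicin resistance gene.

The roughly 2.9 kb SYCP1 coding sequence is flanked on both sides by attL recombination sites. The automated annotation labels both sites as an attL3 variant, but the record does not otherwise specify which attL types they are. These sites allow the ORF to be moved by an LR Clonase reaction into any compatible Gateway destination vector. The record lists no promoter for the insert, so the plasmid is a shuttle and archival clone rather than an expression construct. A T7 promoter sits just outside the downstream attL site, facing back toward the insert on the opposite strand. The clone is in the "closed" configuration, meaning a stop codon immediately follows the ORF, so it yields native or N-terminally tagged protein after transfer but cannot be fused to C-terminal tags. The rrnB T1 and T2 terminators insulate the cassette from read-through transcription, and the short lacZα and lacI fragments are backbone remnants. M13 forward and reverse primer sites flank the insert for sequence verification.
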