Addgene plasmid #81828: pDONR223_SYCP1_WT
Purpose: Gateway Donor vector containing SYCP1 , part of the Target Accelerator Plasmid Collection.
Depositing lab: Jesse Boehm & William Hahn & David Root. Depositing organization: Broad Institute. Publication: Systematic Functional Interrogation of Rare Cancer Variants Identifies Oncogenic Alleles. Kim E, Ilic N, Shrestha Y, Zou L, Kamburov A, Zhu C, Yang X, Lubonja R, Tran N, Nguyen C, Lawrence MS, Piccioni F, Bagul M, Doench JG, Chouinard CR, Wu X, Hogstrom L, Natoli T, Tamayo P, Horn H, Corsello SM, Lage K, Root DE, Subramanian A, Golub TR, Getz G, Boehm JS, Hahn WC. Cancer Discov. 2016 Jul;6(7):714-26. doi: 10.1158/2159-8290.CD-16-0160. Epub 2016 May 4. PubMed 27147599.
Backbone
  Vector backbone: pDONR223
  Backbone manufacturer: Invitrogen
  Backbone size w/o insert (bp): 2790
  Vector type: Gateway Entry vector
Growth in bacteria
  Bacterial resistance: Spectinomycin, 50 μg/mL
  Growth temperature: 37°C
  Growth strain: DH5alpha
  Copy number: High Copy
Gene/Insert
  Gene/Insert name: SYCP1
  Species: H. sapiens (human)
  Mutation: WT
  GenBank ID: NM_003176.3
  Entrez Gene: SYCP1 (a.k.a. CT8, HOM-TES-14, SCP-1, SCP1)
  Promoter: None
  Cloning method: Gateway Cloning
  Sequencing primers: 5′ M13pUC-fwd; 3′ M13-Rev
Terms and licenses: Academic/Nonprofit Terms; Industry Terms: Not Available to Industry
Depositor comments: Closed state: stop codon immediately follows insert
How to cite: pDONR223_SYCP1_WT was a gift from Jesse Boehm & William Hahn & David Root (Addgene plasmid # 81828 ; http://n2t.net/addgene:81828 ; RRID:Addgene_81828)
