>Addgene plasmid #81828 | pDONR223_SYCP1_WT | depositor partial sequence | sequence record 155147 | Insert sequence
ATGGAAAAGCAAAAGCCCTTTGCATTGTTCGTACCACCGAGATCAAGCAGCAGTCAGGTGTCTGCGGTGA
AACCTCAGACCCTGGGAGGCGATTCCACTTTCTTCAAGAGTTTCAACAAATGTACTGAAGATGATTTTGA
GTTTCCATTTGCAAAGACTAATCTCTCCAAAAATGGGGAAAACATTGATTCAGATCCTGCTTTACAAAAA
GTTAATTTCTTGCCCGTGCTTGAGCAGGTTGGTAATTCTGACTGTCACTATCAGGAAGGACTAAAAGACT
CTGATTTGGAGAATTCAGAGGGATTGAGCAGAGTGTATTCAAAACTGTATAAGGAGGCTGAAAAGATAAA
AAAATGGAAAGTAAGTACAGAAGCTGAACTGAGACAGAAAGAAAGTAAGTTGCAAGAAAACAGAAAGATA
ATTGAAGCACAGCGAAAAGCCATTCAGGAACTGCAATTTGGAAATGAAAAAGTAAGTTTGAAATTAGAAG
AAGGAATACAAGAAAATAAAGATTTAATAAAAGAGAATAATGCCACAAGGCATTTATGTAATCTACTCAA
AGAAACCTGTGCTAGATCTGCAGAAAAGACAAAGAAATATGAATATGAACGGGAAGAAACCAGGCAAGTT
TATATGGATCTAAATAATAACATTGAGAAAATGATAACAGCTTTTGAGGAACTTCGTGTGCAAGCTGAGA
ATTCCAGACTGGAAATGCATTTTAAGTTAAAGGAAGATTATGAAAAAATCCAACACCTTGAACAAGAATA
CAAGAAGGAAATAAATGACAAGGAAAAGCAGGTATCACTACTATTGATCCAAATCACTGAGAAAGAAAAT
AAAATGAAAGATTTAACATTTCTGCTAGAGGAATCCAGAGATAAAGTTAATCAATTAGAGGAAAAGACAA
AATTACAGAGTGAAAACTTAAAACAATCAATTGAGAAACAGCATCATTTGACTAAAGAACTAGAAGATAT
TAAAGTGTCATTACAAAGAAGTGTGAGTACTCAAAAGGCTTTAGAGGAAGATTTACAGATAGCAACAAAA
ACAATTTGTCAGCTAACTGAAGAAAAAGAAACTCAAATGGAAGAATCTAATAAAGCTAGAGCTGCTCATT
CGTTTGTGGTTACTGAATTTGAAACTACTGTCTGCAGCTTGGAAGAATTATTGAGAACAGAACAGCAAAG
ATTGGAAAAAAATGAAGATCAATTGAAAATACTTACCATGGAGCTTCAAAAGAAATCAAGTGAGCTGGAA
GAGATGACTAAGCTTACAAATAACAAAGAAGTAGAACTTGAAGAATTGAAAAAAGTCTTGGGAGAAAAGG
AAACACTTTTATATGAAAATAAACAATTTGAGAAGATTGCTGAAGAATTAAAAGGAACAGAACAAGAACT
AATTGGTCTTCTCCAAGCCAGAGAGAAAGAAGTACATGATTTGGAAATACAGTTAACTGCCATTACCACA
AGTGAACAGTATTATTCAAAAGAGGTTAAAGATCTAAAAACTGAGCTTGAAAACGAGAAGCTTAAGAATA
CTGAATTAACTTCACACTGCAACAAGCTTTCACTAGAAAACAAAGAGCTCACACAGGAAACAAGTGATAT
GACCCTAGAACTCAAGAATCAGCAAGAAGATATTAATAATAACAAAAAGCAAGAAGAAAGGATGTTGAAA
CAAATAGAAAATCTTCAAGAAACAGAAACCCAATTAAGAAATGAACTAGAATATGTGAGAGAAGAGCTAA
AACAGAAAAGAGATGAAGTTAAATGTAAATTGGACAAGAGTGAAGAAAATTGTAACAATTTAAGGAAACA
AGTTGAAAATAAAAACAAGTATATTGAAGAACTTCAGCAGGAGAATAAGGCCTTGAAAAAAAAAGGTACA
GCAGAAAGCAAGCAACTGAATGTTTATGAGATAAAGGTCAATAAATTAGAGTTAGAACTAGAAAGTGCCA
AACAGAAATTTGGAGAAATCACAGACACCTATCAGAAAGAAATTGAGGACAAAAAGATATCAGAAGAAAA
TCTTTTGGAAGAGGTTGAGAAAGCAAAAGTAATAGCTGATGAAGCAGTAAAATTACAGAAAGAAATTGAT
AAGCGATGTCAACATAAAATAGCTGAAATGGTAGCACTTATGGAAAAACATAAGCACCAATATGATAAGA
TCATTGAAGAAAGAGACTCAGAATTAGGACTTTATAAGAGCAAAGAACAAGAACAGTCATCACTGAGAGC
ATCTTTGGAGATTGAACTATCCAATCTCAAAGCTGAACTTTTGTCTGTTAAGAAGCAACTTGAAATAGAA
AGAGAAGAGAAGGAAAAACTCAAAAGAGAGGCAAAAGAAAACACAGCTACTCTTAAAGAAAAAAAAGACA
AGAAAACACAAACATTTTTATTGGAAACACCTGAAATTTATTGGAAATTGGATTCTAAAGCAGTTCCTTC
ACAAACTGTATCTCGAAATTTCACATCAGTTGATCATGGCATATCCAAAGATAAAAGAGACTATCTGTGG
ACATCTGCCAAAAATACTTTATCTACACCATTGCCAAAGGCATATACAGTGAAGACACCAACAAAACCAA
AACTACAGCAAAGAGAAAACTTGAATATACCCATTGAAGAAAGTAAAAAAAAGAGAAAAATGGCCTTTGA
ATTTGATATTAATTCAGATAGTTCAGAAACTACTGATCTTTTGAGCATGGTTTCAGAAGAAGAGACATTG
AAAACACTGTATAGGAACAATAATCCACCAGCTTCTCATCTTTGTGTCAAAACACCAAAAAAGGCCCCTT
CATCTCTAACAACCCCTGGATCTACACTGAAGTTTGGAGCTATAAGAAAAATGCGGGAGGACCGTTGGGC
TGTAATTGCTAAAATGGATAGAAAAAAAAAACTAAAAGAAGCTGAAAAGTTATTTGTT
